>Addgene plasmid #80419 | pBItetDT960GFP | addgene full sequence | sequence record 495965 | Addgene Long Read Sequencing Result
AGGCGATCTGACGGTTCACTAAACGAGCTCTGCTTATATAGGTCGAGTTTACCACTCCCTATCAGTGATA
GAGAAAAGTGAAAGTCGAGTTTACCACTCCCTATCAGTGATAGAGAAAAGTGAAAGTCGAGTTTACCACT
CCCTATCAGTGATAGAGAAAAGTGAAAGTCGAGTTTACCACTCCCTATCAGTGATAGAGAAAAGTGAAAG
TCGAGTTTACCACTCCCTATCAGTGATAGAGAAAAGTGAAAGTCGAGTTTACCACTCCCTATCAGTGATA
GAGAAAAGTGAAAGTCGAGTTTACCACTCCCTATCAGTGATAGAGAAAAGTGAAAGTCGAGCTCGGTACC
CGGGTCGAGGTAGGCGTGTACGGTGGGAGGCCTATATAAGCAGAGCTCGTTTAGTGAACCGTCAGATCGC
CTGGAGACGCCATCCACGCTGTTTTGACCTCCATAGAAGACACCGGGACCGATCCAGCCTCCGCGGCCCC
GAATTCGAGCTCGGTACCCGGGGATCCTCTAGTCAGCTGACGCGCCGGTCGCCACCATGGTGAGCAAGGG
CGAGGAGCTGTTCACCGGGGTGGTGCCCATCCTGGTCGAGCTGGACGGCGACGTAAACGGCCACAAGTTC
AGCGTGTCCGGCGAGGGCGAGGGCGATGCCACCTACGGCAAGCTGACCCTGAAGTTCATCTGCACCACCG
GCAAGCTGCCCGTGCCCTGGCCCACCCTCGTGACCACCCTGACCTACGGCGTGCAGTGCTTCAGCCGCTA
CCCCGACCACATGAAGCAGCACGACTTCTTCAAGTCCGCCATGCCCGAAGGCTACGTCCAGGAGCGCACC
ATCTTCTTCAAGGACGACGGCAACTACAAGACCCGCGCCGAGGTGAAGTTCGAGGGCGACACCCTGGTGA
ACCGCATCGAGCTGAAGGGCATCGACTTCAAGGAGGACGGCAACATCCTGGGGCACAAGCTGGAGTACAA
CTACAACAGCCACAACGTCTATATCATGGCCGACAAGCAGAAGAACGGCATCAAGGTGAACTTCAAGATC
CGCCACAACATCGAGGACGGCAGCGTGCAGCTCGCCGACCACTACCAGCAGAACACCCCCATCGGCGACG
GCCCCGTGCTGCTGCCCGACAACCACTACCTGAGCACCCAGTCCGCCCTGAGCAAAGACCCCAACGAGAA
GCGCGATCACATGGTCCTGCTGGAGTTCGTGACCGCCGCCGGGATCACTCTCGGCATGGACGAGCTGTAC
AAGTAAAGCGGCCGCGACTCTAGATCATAATCAGCCATACCACATTTGTAGAGGTTTTACTTGCTTTATC
TCTAGAGCTGAGAACTTCAGGGTGAGTTTGGGGACCCTTGATTGTTCTTTCTTTTTCGCTATTGTAAAAT
TCATGTTATATGGAGGGGGCAAAGTTTTCAGGGTGTTGTTTAGAATGGGAAGATGTCCCTTGTATCACCA
TGGACCCTCATGATAATTTTGTTTCTTTCACTTTCTACTCTGTTGACAACCATTGTCTCCTCTTATTTTC
TTTTCATTTTCTGTAACTTTTTCGTTAAACTTTAGCTTGCATTTGTAACGAATTTTTAAATTCACTTTTG
TTTATTTGTCAGATTGTAAGTACTTTCTCTAATCACTTTTTTTTCAAGGCAATCAGGGTATATTATATTG
TACTTCAGCACAGTTTTAGAGAACAATTGTTATAATTAAATGATAAGGTAGAATATTTCTGCATATAAAT
TCTGGCTGGCGTGGAAATATTCTTATTGGTAGAAACAACTACACCCTGGTCATCATCCTGCCTTTCTCTT
TATGGTTACAATGATATACACTGTTTGAGATGAGGATAAAATACTCTGAGTCCAAACCGGGCCCCTCTGC
TAACCATGTTCATGCCTTCTTCTCTTTCCTACAGCTCCTGGGCAACGTGCTGGTTGTTGTGCTGTCTCAT
CATTTTGGCAAAGAATTCACTCCTCAGGTGCAGGCTGCCTATCAGAAGGTGGTGGCTGGTGTGGCCAATG
CCCTGGCTCACAAATACCACTGAGATCTTTTTCCCTCTGCCAAAAATTATGGGGACATCATGAAGCCCCT
TGAGCATCTGACTTCTGGCTAATAAAGGAAATTTATTTTCATTGCAATAGTGTGTTGGAATTTTTTGTGT
CTCTCACTCGGAAGGACATATGGGAGGGCAAATCATTTAAAACATCAGAATGAGTATTTGGTTTAGAGTT
TGGCAACATATGCCCATATGCTGGCTGCCATGAACAAAGGTTGGCTATAAAGAGGTCATCAGTATATGAA
ACAGCCCCCTGCTGTCCATTCCTTATTCCATAGAAAAGCCTTGACTTGAGGTTAGATTTTTTTTATATTT
TGTTTTGTGTTATTTTTTTCTTTAACATCCCTAAAATTTTCCTTACATGTTTTACTAGCCAGATTTTTCC
TCCTCTCCTGACTACTCCCAGTCATAGCTGTCCCTCTTCTCTTATGGAGATCCCTCGACTGCATTAATGA
ATCGGCCAACGCGCGGGGAGAGGCGGTTTGCGTATTGGGCGCTCTTCCGCTTCCTCGCTCACTGACTCGC
TGCGCTCGGTCGTTCGGCTGCGGCGAGCGGTATCAGCTCACTCAAAGGCGGTAATACGGTTATCCACAGA
ATCAGGGGATAACGCAGGAAAGAACATGTGAGCAAAAGGCCAGCAAAAGGCCAGGAACCGTAAAAAGGCC
GCGTTGCTGGCGTTTTTCCATAGGCTCCGCCCCCCTGACGAGCATCACAAAAATCGACGCTCAAGTCAGA
GGTGGCGAAACCCGACAGGACTATAAAGATACCAGGCGTTTCCCCCTGGAAGCTCCCTCGTGCGCTCTCC
TGTTCCGACCCTGCCGCTTACCGGATACCTGTCCGCCTTTCTCCCTTCGGGAAGCGTGGCGCTTTCTCAT
AGCTCACGCTGTAGGTATCTCAGTTCGGTGTAGGTCGTTCGCTCCAAGCTGGGCTGTGTGCACGAACCCC
CCGTTCAGCCCGACCGCTGCGCCTTATCCGGTAACTATCGTCTTGAGTCCAACCCGGTAAGACACGACTT
ATCGCCACTGGCAGCAGCCACTGGTAACAGGATTAGCAGAGCGAGGTATGTAGGCGGTGCTACAGAGTTC
TTGAAGTGGTGGCCTAACTACGGCTACACTAGAAGAACAGTATTTGGTATCTGCGCTCTGCTGAAGCCAG
TTACCTTCGGAAAAAGAGTTGGTAGCTCTTGATCCGGCAAACAAACCACCGCTGGTAGCGGTGGTTTTTT
TGTTTGCAAGCAGCAGATTACGCGCAGAAAAAAAGGATCTCAAGAAGATCCTTTGATCTTTTCTACGGGG
TCTGACGCTCAGTGGAACGAAAACTCACGTTAAGGGATTTTGGTCATGAGATTATCAAAAAGGATCTTCA
CCTAGATCCTTTTAAATTAAAAATGAAGTTTTAAATCAATCTAAAGTATATATGAGTAAACTTGGTCTGA
CAGTTACCAATGCTTAATCAGTGAGGCACCTATCTCAGCGATCTGTCTATTTCGTTCATCCATAGTTGCC
TGACTCCCCGTCGTGTAGATAACTACGATACGGGAGGGCTTACCATCTGGCCCCAGTGCTGCAATGATAC
CGCGAGACCCACGCTCACCGGCTCCAGATTTATCAGCAATAAACCAGCCAGCCGGAAGGGCCGAGCGCAG
AAGTGGTCCTGCAACTTTATCCGCCTCCATCCAGTCTATTAATTGTTGCCGGGAAGCTAGAGTAAGTAGT
TCGCCAGTTAATAGTTTGCGCAACGTTGTTGCCATTGCTACAGGCATCGTGGTGTCACGCTCGTCGTTTG
GTATGGCTTCATTCAGCTCCGGTTCCCAACGATCAAGGCGAGTTACATGATCCCCCATGTTGTGCAAAAA
AGCGGTTAGCTCCTTCGGTCCTCCGATCGTTGTCAGAAGTAAGTTGGCCGCAGTGTTATCACTCATGGTT
ATGGCAGCACTGCATAATTCTCTTACTGTCATGCCATCCGTAAGATGCTTTTCTGTGACTGGTGAGTACT
CAACCAAGTCATTCTGAGAATAGTGTATGCGGCGACCGAGTTGCTCTTGCCCGGCGTCAACACGGGATAA
TACCGCGCCACATAGCAGAACTTTAAAAGTGCTCATCATTGGAAAACGTTCTTCGGGGCGAAAACTCTCA
AGGATCTTACCGCTGTTGAGATCCAGTTCGATGTAACCCACTCGTGCACCCAACTGATCTTCAGCATCTT
TTACTTTCACCAGCGTTTCTGGGTGAGCAAAAACAGGAAGGCAAAATGCCGCAAAAAAGGGAATAAGGGC
GACACGGAAATGTTGAATACTCATACTCTTCCTTTTTCAATATTATTGAAGCATTTATCAGGGTTATTGT
CTCATGAGCGGATACATATTTGAATGTATTTAGAAAAATAAACAAATAGGGGTTCCGCGCACATTTCCCC
GAAAAGTGCCACCTGACGTCTAAGAAACCATTATTATCATGACATTAACCTATAAAAATAGGCGTATCAC
GAGGCCCTTTCGTCTTCACTCGACGCGGCCAGCTTGGTCGAGCTGGATACTTCCCGTCCGCCAGGGGGAC
ATGCCGGCGATGCTGAAGGTCGCGCGCATTCCCGATGAAGAGGCCGGTTACTCGAGCGCAGGCGCAGTGG
AAGGAGGATGGCCGCGCGCGCTGCCAGCCCAGCCCCCTCTTCTCGACGCTCGGTGGCACAGCTGGGCCAC
AGCTGGGCGGGGGCGGTGCCTCCGGGTGGCCCGCTCGCCCTCCTATTGGCCGGACGCCAAAGCCCCGCCC
CGTGGCTTTTCCTCCCCCAACCCTGATTCGGCCGCTTCGCATCCCGCTAGCTCCTCCCAGACCTTCGGCC
GCCTCCACACGCCTCCGGATTGGCCCGCTGCGGAGCCTCCGGCCCACAACGCAAACCGCGGACACTGTGG
AGTCCAGAGCTTTGGGCAGATGGAGGGCCTTTTATTCGCGAGGGTCGGGGGTGGGGGTCCTAGGTGGGGA
CAGACAATAGATACCGAGGAATGTCGGGGTCTCAGTGCATCCAAAACGTGGATTGGGGTTGTTGGGGGTC
CTGTAGCCTGTCAGCGAGTCGGAGGACGAGGTCAATAAATATCCAAACCGCCGAAGCGGGCGGGGCCGGC
TGGGGCTCCGAGAGCAGCGCAAGTGAGGAGGGGGGCGCGGGATCCCCGAAAAAGCGGGTTTGGCAAAAGC
AAATTTCCCGAGTAAGCAGGCAGAGATCGCGCCAGACGCTCCCCAGAGCAGGGCGTCATGCACAAGAAAG
CTTTGCACTTTGCGAACCAACGATAGGTGGGGGTGCGTGGAGGATGGAACACGGACGGCCCGGCTTGCTG
CCTTCCCAGGCCTGCAGTTTGCCCATCCACGTCAGGGCCTCAGCCTGGCCGAAAGAAAGAAATGGTCTGT
GATCCCCCGTCGAGCAGCAGCAGCAGCAGCAGCAGCAGCAGCAGCAGCAGCAGCAGCAGCAGCAGCAGCA
GCAGTCGAGCAGCAGCAGCAGCAGCAGCAGCAGCAGCAGCAGCAGCAGCAGCAGCAGCAGCAGCAGCAGT
CGAGCAGCAGCAGCAGCAGCAGCAGCAGCAGCAGCAGCAGCAGCAGCAGCAGCAGCAGCAGCAGTCGAGC
AGCAGCAGCAGCAGCAGCAGCAGCAGCAGCAGCAGCAGCAGCAGCAGCAGCAGCAGCAGTCGAGCAGCAG
CAGCAGCAGCAGCAGCAGCAGCAGCAGCAGCAGCAGCAGCAGCAGCAGCAGCAGTCGAGCAGCAGCAGCA
GCAGCAGCAGCAGCAGCAGCAGCAGCAGCAGCAGCAGCAGTCGAGCAGCAGCAGCAGCAGCAGCAGCAGC
AGCAGCAGCAGCAGCAGCAGCAGCAGCAGCAGCAGTCGAGCAGCAGCAGCAGCAGCAGCAGCAGCAGCAG
CAGCAGCAGCAGCAGCAGCAGCAGCAGCAGTCGAGCAGCAGCAGCAGCAGCAGCAGCAGCAGCAGCAGCA
GCAGCAGCAGCAGCAGCAGCAGCAGTCGAGCAGCAGCAGCAGCAGCAGCAGCAGCAGCAGCAGCAGCAGC
AGCAGCAGCAGCAGCAGCAGTCGAGCAGCAGCAGCAGCAGCAGCAGCAGCAGCAGCAGCAGCAGCAGCAG
CAGCAGCAGCAGCAGTCGAGCAGCAGCAGCAGCAGCAGCAGCAGCAGCAGCAGCAGCAGCAGCAGCAGCA
GCAGCAGCAGTCGAGCAGCAGCAGCAGCAGCAGCAGCAGCAGCAGCAGCAGCAGCAGCAGCAGCAGCAGC
AGCAGTCGAGCAGCAGCAGCAGCAGCAGCAGCAGCAGCAGCAGCAGCAGCAGCAGCAGCAGCAGCAGCAG
TCGAGCAGCAGCAGCAGCAGCAGCAGCAGCAGCAGCAGCAGCAGCAGCAGCAGCAGTCGAGCAGCAGCAG
CAGCAGCAGCAGCAGCAGCAGCAGCAGCAGCAGCAGCAGCAGCAGCAGCAGTCGAGCAGCAGCAGCAGCA
GCAGCAGCAGCAGCAGCAGCAGCAGCAGCAGCAGCAGCAGCAGCAGTCGAGCAGCAGCAGCAGCAGCAGC
AGCAGCAGCAGCAGCAGCAGCAGCAGCAGCAGCAGCAGCAGTCGAGCAGCAGCAGCAGCAGCAGCAGCAG
CAGCAGCAGCAGCAGCAGCAGCAGCAGCAGCAGCAGTCGAGCAGCAGCAGCAGCAGCAGCAGCAGCAGCA
GCAGCAGCAGCAGCAGCAGCAGCAGCAGCAGTCGAGCAGCAGCAGCAGCAGCAGCAGCAGCAGCAGCAGC
AGCAGCAGCAGCAGCAGCAGCAGCAGTCGAGCAGCAGCAGCAGCAGCAGCAGCAGCAGCAGCAGCAGCAG
CAGCAGCAGCAGCAGCAGCAGTCGAGCAGCAGCAGCAGCAGCAGCAGCAGCAGCAGCAGCAGCAGCAGCA
GCAGCAGCAGCAGTCGAGCAGCAGCAGCAGCAGCAGCAGCAGCAGCAGCAGCAGCAGCAGCAGCAGCAGC
AGCAGCAGTCGAGCAGCAGCAGCAGCAGCAGCAGCAGCAGCAGCAGCAGCAGCAGCAGCAGCAGCAGCAG
CAGTCGAGCAGCAGCAGCAGCAGCAGCAGCAGCAGCAGCAGCAGCAGCAGCAGCAGCAGCAGCAGCAGCA
GCAGCAGTCGAGCAGCAGCAGCAGCAGCAGCAGCAGCAGCAGCAGCAGCAGCAGCAGCAGCAGTCGAGCA
GCAGCAGCAGCAGCAGCAGCAGCAGCAGCAGCAGCAGCAGCAGCAGCAGCAGCAGCAGTCGAGCAGCAGC
AGCAGCAGCAGCAGCAGCAGCAGCAGCAGCAGCAGCAGCAGCAGCAGCAGCAGTCGAGCAGCAGCAGCAG
CAGCAGCAGCAGCAGCAGCAGCAGCAGCAGCAGCAGCAGCAGCAGCAGTCGAGCAGCAGCAGCAGCAGCA
GCAGCAGCAGCAGCAGCAGCAGCAGCAGCAGCAGCAGCAGCAGTCGAGCAGCAGCAGCAGCAGCAGCAGC
AGCAGCAGCAGCAGCAGCAGCAGCAGCAGTCGAGCAGCAGCAGCAGCAGCAGCAGCAGCAGCAGCAGCAG
CAGCAGCAGCAGCAGCAGCAGCAGTCGAGCAGCAGCAGCAGCAGCAGCAGCAGCAGCAGCAGCAGCAGCA
GCAGCAGCAGCAGCAGCAGTCGAGCAGCAGCAGCAGCAGCAGCAGCAGCAGCAGCAGCAGCAGCAGCAGC
AGCAGCAGCAGCAGTCGAGCAGCAGCAGCAGCAGCAGCAGCAGCAGCAGCAGCAGCAGCAGCAGCAGCAG
CAGCAGCAGTCGAGCAGCAGCAGCAGCAGCAGCAGCAGCAGCAGCAGCAGCAGCAGCAGCAGCAGCAGCA
GCAGTCGAGCAGCAGCAGCAGCAGCAGCAGCAGCAGCAGCAGCAGCAGCAGCAGCAGCAGCAGCAGCAGT
CGAGCAGCAGCAGCAGCAGCAGCAGCAGCAGCAGCAGCAGCAGCAGCAGCAGCAGTCGAGCAGCAGCAGC
AGCAGCAGCAGCAGCAGCAGCAGCAGCAGCAGCAGCAGCAGCAGCAGCAGTCGAGCAGCAGCAGCAGCAG
CAGCAGCAGCAGCAGCAGCAGCAGCAGCAGCAGCAGCAGCAGCAGTCGAGCAGCAGCAGCAGCAGCAGCA
GCAGCAGCAGCAGCAGCAGCAGCAGCAGCAGCAGTCGAGCAGCAGCAGCAGCAGCAGCAGCAGCAGCAGC
AGCAGCAGCAGCAGCAGCAGCAGCAGCAGTCGAGCAGCAGCAGCAGCAGCAGCAGCAGCAGCAGCAGCAG
CAGCAGCAGCAGCAGCAGCAGCAGCAGTCGAGCAGCAGCAGCAGCAGCAGCAGCAGCAGCAGCAGCAGCA
GCAGCAGCAGCAGCAGCAGCAGTCGACATTCCCGGCTACAAGGACCCTTCGAGCCCCGTTCGCCGGCCGC
GGACCCGGCCCCTCCCTCCCCGGCCGCTAGGGGGCGGGCCCGGATCACAGGACTGGAGCTGGGCGGAGAC
CCACGCTCGGAGCGGTTGTGAACTGGCAGGCGGTGGGCGCGGCTTCTGTGCCGTGCCCCGGGCACTCAGT
CTTCCAACGGGGCCCCGGAGTCGAAGACAGTTCTAGGGTTCAGGGAGCGCGGGCGGCTCCTGGGCGGCGC
CAGACTGCGGTGAGTTGGCCGGCGTGGGCCACCAACCCAATGCAGCCCAGGGCGGCGGCACGAGACAGAA
CAACGGCGAACAGGAGCAGGGAAAGCGCCTCCGATAGGCCAGGCCTAGGGACCTGCGGGGAGAGGGCGAG
GTCAACACCCGGCATGGGCCTCTGATTGGCTCCTGGGACTCGCCCCGCCTACGCCCATAGGTGGGCCCGC
ACTCTTCCCTGCGCCCCGCCCCCGCCCCAACAGCCTACAGCTGTTGTTAGTCCACTCGCACGCCTCGAAT
CCCGTCCGAACTCGTCATTGGCTGCTTCCTAGCGGCCTGTGTTGATTGGCTGCCCGAAGATCCGCCCTCC
TGCCGTGGGCCCAGCCCCGCAAATGCGCAGCTAAGCGGGTGGCACGGGGCGGGTGGAGCGCGGGGCGCGA
CGGCGGAGGGGGGCGTGGGCAGCCGGACGTACCCTGGCAGGGAGCAGCAGGTGGCGGCGGTGCATGGGGC
CTGGCCCCACCAGCGGGCACTGGCCCACAGCCACGGCCGGGGGGCCATCTAGCTGGAGAGAGAAGGGACA
GGTGACCCGATCGGAGCCCAGCCCAGCCCTCAGCGGTGGGGCGAGAGACAGCGAGGGGAATCGAGGTTGG
GGAGGTTATCTAGGGAGATCCCGGAGGGAATCTGGTGAGGCCTGAACGGAGGGAGATCTGGGGCTGAATA
AAGGGCTTCTGCCCTCTAAAGTCGCAAAGACGTAGGGTGAGCCCTATATCTGGACGGGGAGACCAGGAGC
CAGGGAGGGGATCTGCAGAATGGGCAGCAGGTCTGAGGCAGGGGAAAGAGAGGGGTCTTACATGGGAAGG
TGGATCCGTGGCCCGGGGACTGGGGACCCCCGTGACAGCTGGAAGGAGAAGAAAGAGGCATAGGGCGCGT
GGAGGGGCGAAGGAGGGCGGTGGCGCGGCGTGCCCCAGCGTGGGTCCCTTCCCTCCTCCAGGTGTCTATA
CACGCCCCGCGGAGCAGACGGCCCACCTCCTCCCGGTCCTCCGGGGAAGGGGACACATGAGGGACTCACC
TGTGGCTCCCTCTGCCTGCAGCAACTCCATCCGCTCCTGCAACTGCCGGACGTGTGCCTCTAGGTCCCGG
TTCCGAGCCTCTGCCTCGCGTAGTTGACTGTGGGGAGGTAAGGACGGTGAGTCCGTCCGGGCCGGACGAG
AGGGGCTGCCAAGGGTTGCCACCGGCCCGCATCCCGGCCCCGGCCCCGGCCCCGATCCCGACCTGGCGAA
GTTCTGGTTGTCCGTGCGGATGGCCTCCATCTCCCGGCTCAGGCTCTGCCGGGTGAGCACCTCCTCCTCC
AGGGCTTCCTGGAGCTCCCGCAGCGTCACCTCGGCCTCAGCCTGATCTGAGTCCGGTAGCTCGACGCGGC
CGCTGCAGGAATTCGGGGCCGCGGAGGCTGGATCGGTCCCGGTGTCTTCTATGGAGGTCAAAACAGCGTG
GATGGCGTCTCC
Features (pLannotate 1.2.2; 17 found; start..end, strand, type, name):
     56..326     +  protein_bind   tetracycline response element: contains seven copies of the tetracycline operator tetO tetracycline repressor TetR
    337..354     +  misc_feature   MCS (fragment): pUC18/19 multiple cloning site
    359..397     +  promoter       minimal CMV promoter: human cytomegalovirus (CMV) immediate early promoter
    491..522     +  misc_feature   MCS (fragment): pUC18/19 multiple cloning site
    547..1266    +  CDS            EGFP: the original enhanced GFP (Yang et al., 1996) mammalian codon-optimized
   1352..1924    +  intron         β-globin intron: intron from rabbit β-globin gene
   1928..2050    +  CDS            HBB: HBB_COLGU - Experimental evidence at transcript level: Swiss-Prot protein existence level 2. Involved in oxygen transport from the lung to the various peripheral tissues. From Colobus guereza (Mantled guereza) (Eastern black-and-white colobus monkey).
   2121..2176    +  polyA_signal   β-globin poly(A) signal: rabbit β-globin polyadenylation signal (Gil and Proudfoot, 1987)
   2509..2562    -  CDS            lacI (fragment): lac repressor; lacI; The lac repressor binds to the lac operator to inhibit transcription in E. coli. This inhibition can be relieved by adding lactose or isopropyl-β-D-thiogalactopyranoside (IPTG).
   2745..3333    -  rep_origin     ori: high-copy-number ColE1/pMB1/pBR322/pUC origin of replication
   3504..4364    -  CDS            AmpR: β-lactamase; bla; confers resistance to ampicillin, carbenicillin, and related antibiotics
   4365..4469    -  promoter       AmpR promoter: bla
   4588..4671    +  CDS            str (fragment): STR_KLEPN - Protein inferred from homology: Swiss-Prot protein existence level 3. The aminoglycoside phosphotransferases achieve inactivation of their antibiotic substrates by phosphorylation. From Klebsiella pneumoniae.
   9625..9978    -  CDS            DMPK (fragment): DMPK_HUMAN - Also known as DM1PK, MDPK. Experimental evidence at protein level: Swiss-Prot protein existence level 1. Non-receptor serine/threonine protein kinase which is necessary for the maintenance of skeletal muscle structure and function. May play a role in myocyte differentiation and survival by regulating the integrity of the nuclear envelope and the expression of muscle-specific genes. May also phosphorylate PPP1R12A and inhibit the myosin phosphatase activity to regulate myosin phosphorylation. Also critical to the modulation of cardiac contractility and to the maintenance of proper
   9984..10000   -  misc_feature   MCS (fragment): multiple cloning site
  10022..10090   -  CDS            UL126 (fragment): UL126_HCMVA - Protein predicted: Swiss-Prot protein existence level 4. From Human cytomegalovirus (strain AD169) (HHV-5) (Human herpesvirus 5).
  10089..42      -  promoter       TRE3GV promoter (fragment) (across the origin): 3rd-generation Tet-responsive promoter that can be activated by binding of Tet-On® 3G, optimized for retroviral and lentiviral vectors
