[The description below was written by a language model from this plasmid's Addgene catalogue record and pLannotate feature annotations shown in this document.]
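Description:
pBItetDT960GFP is a mammalian expression plasmid built on the pBiTet backbone, in which a single tetracycline response element (seven tetO copies) sits between two divergent minimal CMV promoters so that two transcription units are switched on together by a tetracycline-controlled transactivator supplied separately. It is propagated in E. coli as a high-copy plasmid through a ColE1/pUC-type origin and selected with ampicillin via the β-lactamase gene. The record lists no mammalian selection marker.

In one direction the bidirectional promoter drives EGFP, followed by a rabbit β-globin intron, a short stretch of β-globin coding sequence and the β-globin polyadenylation signal, giving a fluorescent readout of induction. In the opposite direction it drives a human DMPK genomic segment spanning exons 11–15, with 960 interrupted CTG repeats placed in exon 15. The automated annotation recognises only a short DMPK coding fragment next to the promoter. The long unannotated stretch between it and the bacterial backbone presumably holds the rest of the genomic segment and the repeat tract, though the feature table does not resolve these. Small hits to lacI, a streptomycin phosphotransferase and a CMV open reading frame look like backbone or promoter remnants rather than functional genes.

Transcription of the DMPK arm yields RNA carrying an expanded CUG repeat, the toxic species in myotonic dystrophy type 1, and the associated publication concerns RNase H-mediated degradation of that RNA. The construct therefore serves as an inducible model of repeat-RNA expression with GFP co-reporting. The repository notes that long-read sequencing confirmed 886 of the nominal 960 repeats, and that repeat number can vary between preparations because tandem repeats are inherently unstable.
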