Addgene plasmid #80419: pBItetDT960GFP
Purpose: tet inducible bidirectional plasmid expressing GFP in one direction and in the other a human DMPK genomic segment containing exons 11-15 with 960 interrupted CTG repeats in exon 15 located
Depositing lab: Thomas Cooper. Depositing organization: Baylor College of Medicine. Publication: RNase H-mediated degradation of toxic RNA in myotonic dystrophy type 1. Lee JE, Bennett CF, Cooper TA. Proc Natl Acad Sci U S A. 2012 Mar 13;109(11):4221-6. doi: 10.1073/pnas.1117019109. Epub 2012 Feb 27. PubMed 22371589.
Backbone
  Vector backbone: pBiTet
  Vector type: Mammalian Expression
Growth in bacteria
  Bacterial resistance: Ampicillin, 100 μg/mL
  Growth temperature: 37°C
  Growth strain: DH5alpha
  Copy number: High Copy
Gene/Insert
  Gene/Insert name: EGFP and human DMPK exons 11-15 with 960 interrupted CTG repeats
  Species: H. sapiens (human)
  Entrez Gene: DMPK (a.k.a. DM, DM1, DM1PK, DMK, MDPK, MT-PK)
Terms and licenses: Academic/Nonprofit Terms; Industry Terms: Not Available to Industry
Depositor comments: Addgene note: 886 / 960 CTG repeats confirmed using Nanopore sequencing, however there may be a variable number of CTG repeats between different preps due to the inherent instability of tandem repeats. Please screen multiple colonies to select the full length of repeats.
How to cite: pBItetDT960GFP was a gift from Thomas Cooper (Addgene plasmid # 80419 ; http://n2t.net/addgene:80419 ; RRID:Addgene_80419)
