>Addgene plasmid #80419 | pBItetDT960GFP | addgene partial sequence | sequence record 156900 | EGFP-N 5'-CGTCGCCGTCCAGCTCGACCAG-3'
GCTCCTCGCCCTTGCTCACCATGGTGGCGACCGGCGCGTCAGCTGACTAGAGGATCCCCGGGTACCGAGC
TCGAATTCGGGGCCGCGGAGGCTGGATCGGTCCCGGTGTCTTCTATGGAGGTCAAAACAGCGTGGATGGC
GTCTCCAGGCGATCTGACGGTTCACTAAACGAGCTCTGCTTATATAGGCCTCCCACCGTACACGCCTACC
TCGACCCGGGTACCGAGCTCGACTTTCACTTTTCTCTATCACTGATAGGGAGTGGTAAACTCGACTTTCA
CTTTTCTCTATCACTGATAGGGAGTGGTAAACTCGACTTTCACTTTTCTCTATCACTGATAGGGAGTGGT
