>Addgene plasmid #80419 | pBItetDT960GFP | addgene partial sequence | sequence record 158029 | pEGFP-R 5'-acctctacaaatgtggtatg-3'
CGGCCGCTTTACTTGTACAGCTCGTCCATGCCGAGAGTGATCCCGGCGGCGGTCACGAACTCCAGCAGGA
CCATGTGATCGCGCTTCTCGTTGGGGTCTTTGCTCAGGGCGGACTGGGTGCTCAGGTAGTGGTTGTCGGG
CAGCAGCACGGGGCCGTCGCCGATGGGGGTGTTCTGCTGGTAGTGGTCGGCGAGCTGCACGCTGCCGTCC
TCGATGTTGTGGCGGATCTTGAAGTTCACCTTGATGCCGTTCTTCTGCTTGTCGGCCATGATATAGACGT
TGTGGCTGTTGTAGTTGTACTCCAGCTTGTGCCCCAGGATGTTGCCGTCCTCCTTGAAGTCGATGCCCTT
CAGCTCGATGCGGTTCACCAGGGTGTCGCCCTCGAACTTCACCTCGGCGCGGGTCTTGTAGTTGCCGTCG
TCCTTGAAGAAGATGGTGCGCTCCTGGACGTAGCCTTCGGGCATGGCGGACTTGAAGAAGTCGTGCTGCT
TCATGTGGTCGGGGTAGCGGCTGAAGCACTGCACGCCGTAGGTCAGGGTGGTCACGAGGGTGGGCCAGGG
CACGGGCAGCTTGCCGGTGGTGCAGATGAACTTCAGGGTCAGCTTGCCGTAGGTGGCATCGCCCTCGCCC
TCGCCGGACACGCTGAACTTGTGGCCGTTTACGTCGCCGTCCAGCTCGACCAGGATGGGCACCACCCCGG
TGAACAGCTCCTCGCCCTTGCTCACCATGGTGGCGACCGGCGCGTCAGCTGACTAGAGGATCCCCGGGTA
CCGAGC
