>Addgene plasmid #80419 | pBItetDT960GFP | addgene partial sequence | sequence record 158031 | pQE-Fwd 5'-CCCGAAAAGTGCCACCTG-3'
AATAGGCGTATCACGAGGCCCTTTCGTCTTCACTCGACGCGGCCAGCTTGGTCGAGCTGGATACTTCCCG
TCCGCCAGGGGGACATGCCGGCGATGCTGAAGGTCGCGCGCATTCCCGATGAAGAGGCCGGTTACTCGAG
CGCAGGCGCAGTGGAAGGAGGATGGCCGCGCGCGCTGCCAGCCCAGCCCCCTCTTCTCGACGCTCGGTGG
CACAGCTGGGCCACAGCTGGGCGGGGGCGGTGCCTCCGGGTGGCCCGCTCGCCCTCCTATTGGCCGGACG
CCAAAGCCCCGCCCCGTGGCTTTTCCTCCCCCAACCCTGATTCGGCCGCTTCGCATCCCGCTAGCTCCTC
CCAGACCTTCGGCCGCCTCCACACGCCTCCGGATTGGCCCGCTGCGGAGCCTCCGGCCCACAACGCAAAC
CGCGGACACTGTGGAGTCCAGAGCTTTGGGCAGATGGAGGGCCTTTTATTCGCGAGGGTCGGGGGTGGGG
GTCCTAGGTGGGGACAGACAATAGATACCGAGGAATGTCGGGGTCTCAGTGCATCCAAAACGTGGATTGG
GGTTGTTGGGGGTCCTGTAGCCTGTCAGCGAGTCGGAGGACGAGGTCAATAAATATCCAAACCGCCGAAG
CGGGCGGGGCCGGCTGGGGCTCCGAGAGCAGCGCAAGTGAGGAGGGGGGCGCGGGATCCCCGAAAAAGCG
GGTTTGGCAAAAGCAAATTTCCCGAGTAAGCAGGCAGAGATCGCGCCAGACGCTCCC
